>Addgene plasmid #169991 | pcDNA3.1 CARD8-TEV-GFP-FLAG | addgene full sequence | sequence record 335654 | Addgene NGS Result
GGATTTTGCCGATTTCGGCCTATTGGTTAAAAAATGAGCTGATTTAACAAAAATTTAACGCGAATTAATT
CTGTGGAATGTGTGTCAGTTAGGGTGTGGAAAGTCCCCAGGCTCCCCAGCAGGCAGAAGTATGCAAAGCA
TGCATCTCAATTAGTCAGCAACCAGGTGTGGAAAGTCCCCAGGCTCCCCAGCAGGCAGAAGTATGCAAAG
CATGCATCTCAATTAGTCAGCAACCATAGTCCCGCCCCTAACTCCGCCCATCCCGCCCCTAACTCCGCCC
AGTTCCGCCCATTCTCCGCCCCATGGCTGACTAATTTTTTTTATTTATGCAGAGGCCGAGGCCGCCTCTG
CCTCTGAGCTATTCCAGAAGTAGTGAGGAGGCTTTTTTGGAGGCCTAGGCTTTTGCAAAAAGCTCCCGGG
AGCTTGTATATCCATTTTCGGATCTGATCAAGAGACAGGATGAGGATCGTTTCGCATGATTGAACAAGAT
GGATTGCACGCAGGTTCTCCGGCCGCTTGGGTGGAGAGGCTATTCGGCTATGACTGGGCACAACAGACAA
TCGGCTGCTCTGATGCCGCCGTGTTCCGGCTGTCAGCGCAGGGGCGCCCGGTTCTTTTTGTCAAGACCGA
CCTGTCCGGTGCCCTGAATGAACTGCAGGACGAGGCAGCGCGGCTATCGTGGCTGGCCACGACGGGCGTT
CCTTGCGCAGCTGTGCTCGACGTTGTCACTGAAGCGGGAAGGGACTGGCTGCTATTGGGCGAAGTGCCGG
GGCAGGATCTCCTGTCATCTCACCTTGCTCCTGCCGAGAAAGTATCCATCATGGCTGATGCAATGCGGCG
GCTGCATACGCTTGATCCGGCTACCTGCCCATTCGACCACCAAGCGAAACATCGCATCGAGCGAGCACGT
ACTCGGATGGAAGCCGGTCTTGTCGATCAGGATGATCTGGACGAAGAGCATCAGGGGCTCGCGCCAGCCG
AACTGTTCGCCAGGCTCAAGGCGCGCATGCCCGACGGCGAGGATCTCGTCGTGACCCATGGCGATGCCTG
CTTGCCGAATATCATGGTGGAAAATGGCCGCTTTTCTGGATTCATCGACTGTGGCCGGCTGGGTGTGGCG
GACCGCTATCAGGACATAGCGTTGGCTACCCGTGATATTGCTGAAGAGCTTGGCGGCGAATGGGCTGACC
GCTTCCTCGTGCTTTACGGTATCGCCGCTCCCGATTCGCAGCGCATCGCCTTCTATCGCCTTCTTGACGA
GTTCTTCTGAGCGGGACTCTGGGGTTCGAAATGACCGACCAAGCGACGCCCAACCTGCCATCACGAGATT
TCGATTCCACCGCCGCCTTCTATGAAAGGTTGGGCTTCGGAATCGTTTTCCGGGACGCCGGCTGGATGAT
CCTCCAGCGCGGGGATCTCATGCTGGAGTTCTTCGCCCACCCCAACTTGTTTATTGCAGCTTATAATGGT
TACAAATAAAGCAATAGCATCACAAATTTCACAAATAAAGCATTTTTTTCACTGCATTCTAGTTGTGGTT
TGTCCAAACTCATCAATGTATCTTATCATGTCTGTATACCGTCGACCTCTAGCTAGAGCTTGGCGTAATC
ATGGTCATAGCTGTTTCCTGTGTGAAATTGTTATCCGCTCACAATTCCACACAACATACGAGCCGGAAGC
ATAAAGTGTAAAGCCTGGGGTGCCTAATGAGTGAGCTAACTCACATTAATTGCGTTGCGCTCACTGCCCG
CTTTCCAGTCGGGAAACCTGTCGTGCCAGCTGCATTAATGAATCGGCCAACGCGCGGGGAGAGGCGGTTT
GCGTATTGGGCGCTCTTCCGCTTCCTCGCTCACTGACTCGCTGCGCTCGGTCGTTCGGCTGCGGCGAGCG
GTATCAGCTCACTCAAAGGCGGTAATACGGTTATCCACAGAATCAGGGGATAACGCAGGAAAGAACATGT
GAGCAAAAGGCCAGCAAAAGGCCAGGAACCGTAAAAAGGCCGCGTTGCTGGCGTTTTTCCATAGGCTCCG
CCCCCCTGACGAGCATCACAAAAATCGACGCTCAAGTCAGAGGTGGCGAAACCCGACAGGACTATAAAGA
TACCAGGCGTTTCCCCCTGGAAGCTCCCTCGTGCGCTCTCCTGTTCCGACCCTGCCGCTTACCGGATACC
TGTCCGCCTTTCTCCCTTCGGGAAGCGTGGCGCTTTCTCATAGCTCACGCTGTAGGTATCTCAGTTCGGT
GTAGGTCGTTCGCTCCAAGCTGGGCTGTGTGCACGAACCCCCCGTTCAGCCCGACCGCTGCGCCTTATCC
GGTAACTATCGTCTTGAGTCCAACCCGGTAAGACACGACTTATCGCCACTGGCAGCAGCCACTGGTAACA
GGATTAGCAGAGCGAGGTATGTAGGCGGTGCTACAGAGTTCTTGAAGTGGTGGCCTAACTACGGCTACAC
TAGAAGAACAGTATTTGGTATCTGCGCTCTGCTGAAGCCAGTTACCTTCGGAAAAAGAGTTGGTAGCTCT
TGATCCGGCAAACAAACCACCGCTGGTAGCGGTGGTTTTTTTGTTTGCAAGCAGCAGATTACGCGCAGAA
AAAAAGGATCTCAAGAAGATCCTTTGATCTTTTCTACGGGGTCTGACGCTCAGTGGAACGAAAACTCACG
TTAAGGGATTTTGGTCATGAGATTATCAAAAAGGATCTTCACCTAGATCCTTTTAAATTAAAAATGAAGT
TTTAAATCAATCTAAAGTATATATGAGTAAACTTGGTCTGACAGTTACCAATGCTTAATCAGTGAGGCAC
CTATCTCAGCGATCTGTCTATTTCGTTCATCCATAGTTGCCTGACTCCCCGTCGTGTAGATAACTACGAT
ACGGGAGGGCTTACCATCTGGCCCCAGTGCTGCAATGATACCGCGAGACCCACGCTCACCGGCTCCAGAT
TTATCAGCAATAAACCAGCCAGCCGGAAGGGCCGAGCGCAGAAGTGGTCCTGCAACTTTATCCGCCTCCA
TCCAGTCTATTAATTGTTGCCGGGAAGCTAGAGTAAGTAGTTCGCCAGTTAATAGTTTGCGCAACGTTGT
TGCCATTGCTACAGGCATCGTGGTGTCACGCTCGTCGTTTGGTATGGCTTCATTCAGCTCCGGTTCCCAA
CGATCAAGGCGAGTTACATGATCCCCCATGTTGTGCAAAAAAGCGGTTAGCTCCTTCGGTCCTCCGATCG
TTGTCAGAAGTAAGTTGGCCGCAGTGTTATCACTCATGGTTATGGCAGCACTGCATAATTCTCTTACTGT
CATGCCATCCGTAAGATGCTTTTCTGTGACTGGTGAGTACTCAACCAAGTCATTCTGAGAATAGTGTATG
CGGCGACCGAGTTGCTCTTGCCCGGCGTCAATACGGGATAATACCGCGCCACATAGCAGAACTTTAAAAG
TGCTCATCATTGGAAAACGTTCTTCGGGGCGAAAACTCTCAAGGATCTTACCGCTGTTGAGATCCAGTTC
GATGTAACCCACTCGTGCACCCAACTGATCTTCAGCATCTTTTACTTTCACCAGCGTTTCTGGGTGAGCA
AAAACAGGAAGGCAAAATGCCGCAAAAAAGGGAATAAGGGCGACACGGAAATGTTGAATACTCATACTCT
TCCTTTTTCATTATTATTGAAGCATTTATCAGGGTTATTGTCTCATGAGCGGATACATATTTGAATGTAT
TTAGAAAAATAAACAAATAGGGGTTCCGCGCACATTTCCCCGAAAAGTGCCACCTGACGTCGACGGATCG
GGAGATCTCCCGATCCCCTATGGTGCACTCTCAGTACAATCTGCTCTGATGCCGCATAGTTAAGCCAGTA
TCTGCTCCCTGCTTGTGTGTTGGAGGTCGCTGAGTAGTGCGCGAGCAAAATTTAAGCTACAACAAGGCAA
GGCTTGACCGACAATTGCATGAAGAATCTGCTTAGGGTTAGGCGTTTTGCGCTGCTTCGCGATGTACGGG
CCAGATATACGCGTTGACATTGATTATTGACTAGTTATTAATAGTAATCAATTACGGGGTCATTAGTTCA
TAGCCCATATATGGAGTTCCGCGTTACATAACTTACGGTAAATGGCCCGCCTGGCTGACCGCCCAACGAC
CCCCGCCCATTGACGTCAATAATGACGTATGTTCCCATAGTAACGCCAATAGGGACTTTCCATTGACGTC
AATGGGTGGAGTATTTACGGTAAACTGCCCACTTGGCAGTACATCAAGTGTATCATATGCCAAGTACGCC
CCCTATTGACGTCAATGACGGTAAATGGCCCGCCTGGCATTATGCCCAGTACATGACCTTATGGGACTTT
CCTACTTGGCAGTACATCTACGTATTAGTCATCGCTATTACCATGGTGATGCGGTTTTGGCAGTACATCA
ATGGGCGTGGATAGCGGTTTGACTCACGGGGATTTCCAAGTCTCCACCCCATTGACGTCAATGGGAGTTT
GTTTTGGCACCAAAATCAACGGGACTTTCCAAAATGTCGTAACAACTCCGCCCCATTGACGCAAATGGGC
GGTAGGCGTGTACGGTGGGAGGTCTATATAAGCAGAGCTCTCTGGCTAACTAGAGAACCCACTGCTTACT
GGCTTATCGAAATTAATACGACTCACTATAGGGAGACCCAAGCTTGGTACCGAGCTCGGATCCCTACTTC
CAATCCAATGCCACCATGGAAAAAAAGGAGTGTCCAGAAAAGAGTAGCAGCAGTGAGGAAGAGCTGCCGA
GACGGGACAGTGGATCCAGTAGGAACATAGATGCATCCAAACTCATTAGACTACAAGGATCACGGAAACT
GTTGGTTGACAATAGCATACGGGAACTGCAATACACAAAAACTGGAATTTTTTTTCAGGCTGAGGCCTGT
GTGACAAATGATACGGTATACAGGGAGCTACCCTGTGTTTCTGAGACCCTTTGTGACATCTCACATTTTT
TCCAAGAAGATGATGAGACAGAGGCAGAGCCATTATTGTTCCGTGCTGTTCCTGAGTGTCAACTATCTGG
GGGGGACATTCCCAGTGTATCAGAAGAGCAGGAATCTTCAGAGGGACAAGATTCAGGAGACATTTGCTCA
GAAGAGAATCAAATAGTTTCCTCTTATGCTTCTAAAGTCTGTTTTGAGATCGAAGAAGATTATAAAAATC
GTCAGTTTCTGGGGCCTGAAGGAAATGTGGATGTTGAGTTGATTGATAAGAGCACAAACAGATACAGCGT
TTGGTTCCCCACTGCTGGCTGGTATCTGTGGTCAGCCACAGGCCTCGGCTTCCTGGTAAGGGATGAGGTC
ACAGTGACGATTGCGTTTGGTTCCTGGAGTCAGCACCTGGCCCTGGACCTGCAGCACCATGAACAGTGGC
TGGTGGGCGGCCCCTTGTTTGATGTCACTGCAGAGCCAGAGGAGGCTGTCGCCGAAATCCACCTCCCCCA
CTTCATCTCCCTCCAAGCAGGTGAGGTGGACGTCTCCTGGTTTCTCGTTGCCCATTTTAAGAATGAAGGG
ATGGTCCTGGAGCATCCAGCCCGGGTGGAGCCTTTCTATGCTGTCCTGGAAAGCCCCAGCTTCTCTCTGA
TGGGCATCCTGCTGCGGATCGCCAGTGGGACTCGCCTCTCCATCCCCATCACTTCCAACACATTGATCTA
TTATCACCCCCACCCCGAAGATATTAAGTTCCACTTGTACCTTGTCCCCAGCGACGCCTTGCTAACAAAG
GCGATAGATGATGAGGAAGATCGCTTCCATGGTGTGCGCCTGCAGACTTCGCCCCCAATGGAACCCCTGA
ACTTTGGTTCCAGTTATATTGTGTCTAATTCTGCTAACCTGAAAGTAATGCCCAAGGAGTTGAAATTGTC
CTACAGGAGCCCTGGAGAAATTCAGCACTTCTCAAAATTCTATGCTGGGCAGATGAAGGAACCCATTCAA
CTTGAGATTACTGAAAAAAGACATGGGACTTTGGTGTGGGATACTGAGGTGAAGCCAGTGGATCTCCAGC
TTGTAGCTGCATCAGCCCCTCCTCCTTTCTCAGGTGCAGCCTTTGTGAAGGAGAACCACCGGCAACTCCA
AGCCAGGATGGGGGACCTGAAAGGGGTGCTCGATGATCTCCAAGACAATGAGGTTCTTACTGAGAATGAG
AAGGAGCTGGTGGAGCAGGAAAAGACACGGCAGAGCAAGAATGAGGCCTTGCTGAGCATGGTGGAGAAGA
AAGGGGACCTGGCCCTGGACGTGCTCTTCAGAAGCATTAGTGAAAGGGACCCTTACCTCGTGTCCTATCT
TAGACAGCAGAATGGCATTGGTAGTGGGAGCGAAAACCTTTACTTCCAGGGCAACGGCAGCAGCGGATCC
GTGAGCAAGGGCGAGGAGCTGTTCACCGGGGTGGTGCCCATCCTGGTCGAGCTGGACGGCGACGTAAACG
GCCACAAGTTCAGCGTGCGCGGCGAGGGCGAGGGCGATGCCACCAACGGCAAGCTGACCCTGAAGTTCAT
CTGCACCACCGGCAAGCTGCCCGTGCCCTGGCCCACCCTCGTGACCACCCTGACCTACGGCGTGCAGTGC
TTCAGCCGCTACCCCGACCACATGAAGCAGCACGACTTCTTCAAGTCCGCCATGCCCGAAGGCTACGTCC
AGGAGCGCACCATCTCCTTCAAGGACGACGGCACCTACAAGACCCGCGCCGAGGTGAAGTTCGAGGGCGA
CACCCTGGTGAACCGCATCGAGCTGAAGGGCATCGACTTCAAGGAGGACGGCAACATCCTGGGGCACAAG
CTGGAGTACAACTTCAACAGCCACAACGTCTATATCACGGCCGACAAGCAGAAGAACGGCATCAAGGCGA
ACTTCAAGATCCGCCACAACGTCGAGGACGGCAGCGTGCAGCTCGCCGACCACTACCAGCAGAACACCCC
CATCGGCGACGGCCCCGTGCTGCTGCCCGACAACCACTACCTGAGCACCCAGTCCAAGCTGAGCAAAGAC
CCCAACGAGAAGCGCGATCACATGGTCCTGCTGGAGTTCGTGACCGCCGCCGGGATCACTCTCGGCATGG
ACGAGCTGTACAAGGACTACAAGGACGATGACGACAAGTAGTAATCTAGAGGGCCCTATTCTATAGTGTC
ACCTAAATGCTAGAGCTCGCTGATCAGCCTCGACTGTGCCTTCTAGTTGCCAGCCATCTGTTGTTTGCCC
CTCCCCCGTGCCTTCCTTGACCCTGGAAGGTGCCACTCCCACTGTCCTTTCCTAATAAAATGAGGAAATT
GCATCGCATTGTCTGAGTAGGTGTCATTCTATTCTGGGGGGTGGGGTGGGGCAGGACAGCAAGGGGGAGG
ATTGGGAAGACAATAGCAGGCATGCTGGGGATGCGGTGGGCTCTATGGCTTCTGAGGCGGAAAGAACCAG
CTGGGGCTCTAGGGGGTATCCCC
[124 nt withheld, positions 7444-7567]
C
[91 nt withheld, positions 7569-7659]
A
[49 nt withheld, positions 7661-7709]
CCTTTGACGTTGGAGTCCACGTTCTTT
[37 nt withheld, positions 7737-7773]
ACCCTATCTCGGTCTATTCTTTTGATTTATAAG
Features (pLannotate 1.2.2; 22 found; start..end, strand, type, name):
     80..409     +  promoter       SV40 promoter: SV40 enhancer and early promoter
    476..1267    +  CDS            neo: KKA2_KLEPN - Also known as kan, nptII. Experimental evidence at protein level: Swiss-Prot protein existence level 1. Resistance to kanamycin, neomycin, paromomycin, ribostamycin, butirosin and gentamicin B. From Klebsiella pneumoniae.
   1291..1449    +  CDS            ble (fragment): BLE_KLEPN - Experimental evidence at protein level: Swiss-Prot protein existence level 1. Binding protein with a strong affinity to the bleomycin family of antibiotics. Binds to CL990; an antimitotic-antibiotic compound. From Klebsiella pneumoniae.
   1444..1565    +  polyA_signal   SV40 poly(A) signal: SV40 polyadenylation signal
   1638..1654    -  protein_bind   lac operator: The lac repressor binds to the lac operator to inhibit transcription in E. coli. This inhibition can be relieved by adding lactose or isopropyl-β-D-thiogalactopyranoside (IPTG). lac repressor encoded by lacI
   1662..1692    -  promoter       lac promoter: promoter for the E. coli lac operon
   1707..1728    -  protein_bind   CAP binding site: CAP binding activates transcription in the presence of cAMP. E. coli catabolite activator protein
   1741..1833    -  CDS            lacI (fragment): lac repressor; lacI; The lac repressor binds to the lac operator to inhibit transcription in E. coli. This inhibition can be relieved by adding lactose or isopropyl-β-D-thiogalactopyranoside (IPTG).
   2016..2604    -  rep_origin     ori: high-copy-number ColE1/pMB1/pBR322/pUC origin of replication
   2775..3635    -  CDS            AmpR: β-lactamase; bla; confers resistance to ampicillin, carbenicillin, and related antibiotics
   3636..3740    -  promoter       AmpR promoter: bla
   3799..3851    -  misc_feature   bom (fragment): basis of mobility region from pBR322
   4006..4385    +  enhancer       CMV enhancer: human cytomegalovirus immediate early enhancer
   4386..4589    +  promoter       CMV promoter: human cytomegalovirus (CMV) immediate early promoter
   4585..4618    +  LTR            5' LTR (truncated) (fragment): truncated 5' long terminal repeat (LTR) from HIV-1
   4634..4652    +  promoter       T7 promoter: promoter for bacteriophage T7 RNA polymerase
   4706..6313    +  CDS            CARD8: CARD8_HUMAN - Also known as DACAR From Homo sapiens (Human).
   6371..7084    +  CDS            SiriusGFP: enhanced GFP (EGFP) derivative that exhibits robust folding and enhanced photostability (Zhong et al., 2019) mammalian codon-optimized
   7130..7148    -  promoter       SP6 promoter: promoter for bacteriophage SP6 RNA polymerase
   7174..7398    +  polyA_signal   bGH poly(A) signal: bovine growth hormone polyadenylation signal
   7402..7423    +  promoter       SV40 promoter (fragment): SV40 enhancer and early promoter
   7444..66      +  rep_origin     f1 ori (across the origin) (sequence partly withheld): f1 bacteriophage origin of replication; arrow indicates direction of (+) strand synthesis
