[The description below was written by a language model from this plasmid's Addgene catalogue record and pLannotate feature annotations shown in this document.]
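Description:
pcDNA3.1 CARD8-TEV-GFP-FLAG is a mammalian expression plasmid of about 7.8 kb, built on a ligation-independent-cloning derivative of pcDNA3.1 and intended for producing and purifying human CARD8 from mammalian cells. It is propagated in E. coli as a high-copy plasmid through a ColE1/pUC-type origin with ampicillin selection (AmpR under its own bla promoter). An f1 origin is also present. A separate cassette, with the SV40 early promoter driving the neomycin phosphotransferase gene followed by the SV40 polyadenylation signal, would allow G418 selection of stably transfected mammalian cells. The short ble, lacI, bom and HIV-1 LTR matches in the automated annotation are fragments and are probably backbone remnants or chance similarities rather than functional parts.

The expression unit consists of the CMV immediate-early enhancer and promoter, a T7 promoter just upstream of the insert, the human CARD8 coding sequence, and the bovine growth hormone polyadenylation signal. According to the catalogue entry, CARD8 is fused at its C terminus to a TEV protease site, GFP and a FLAG epitope. The feature table annotates only the GFP portion, calling it a SiriusGFP-like EGFP derivative, and does not separately mark the TEV site or the FLAG tag. In this arrangement, GFP lets expression be followed by fluorescence, FLAG provides an affinity handle for capture, and TEV cleavage can release CARD8 from both tags. CARD8 is an inflammasome-forming sensor protein, and the associated work concerns its regulation by dipeptidyl peptidase 9, so the plasmid is suited to preparing CARD8 protein for biochemical or structural study.
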