Addgene plasmid #169991: pcDNA3.1 CARD8-TEV-GFP-FLAG
Purpose: Mammalian purification construct for CARD8
Depositing lab: Daniel Bachovchin. Depositing organization: Memorial Sloan-Kettering Cancer Center. Publication: Dipeptidyl peptidase 9 sets a threshold for CARD8 inflammasome formation by sequestering its active C-terminal fragment. Sharif H, Hollingsworth LR, Griswold AR, Hsiao JC, Wang Q, Bachovchin DA, Wu H. Immunity. 2021 Jul 13;54(7):1392-1404.e10. doi: 10.1016/j.immuni.2021.04.024. Epub 2021 May 20. PubMed 34019797.
Backbone
  Vector backbone: pcDNA3.1 LIC 6LD
  Vector type: Mammalian Expression
Growth in bacteria
  Bacterial resistance: Ampicillin, 100 μg/mL
  Growth temperature: 37°C
  Growth strain: DH5alpha
  Copy number: High Copy
Gene/Insert
  Gene/Insert name: CARD8
  Species: H. sapiens (human)
  Entrez Gene: CARD8 (a.k.a. CARDINAL, DACAR, DAKAR, NDPP, NDPP1, TUCAN)
  Promoter: CMV
  Tag / fusion protein: TEV-GFP-FLAG (C terminal on insert)
  Cloning method: Ligation Independent Cloning
  Sequencing primers: 5′ CMV F; 3′ BGHR
Terms and licenses: Academic/Nonprofit Terms; Industry Terms: Not Available to Industry
How to cite: pcDNA3.1 CARD8-TEV-GFP-FLAG was a gift from Daniel Bachovchin (Addgene plasmid # 169991 ; http://n2t.net/addgene:169991 ; RRID:Addgene_169991)
